Addgene plasmid #34499: KHBD00386
Depositing lab: Bart Deplancke. Depositing organization: Swiss Federal Institute of Technology (EPFL). Publication: Automated protein-DNA interaction screening of Drosophila regulatory elements. Korneel Hens, Jean-Daniel Feuz, Alina Isakova, Antonina Lagovitina, Andreas Massouras, Julien Bryois, Patrick Callaerts, Susan E. Celniker, Bart Deplancke. Nat Methods. 2011 Oct 30;8(12):1065-70. 10.1038/nmeth.1763 PubMed 22037703.
Backbone
  Vector backbone: pDONR221
  Backbone manufacturer: Invitrogen
  Backbone size w/o insert (bp): 2536
  Vector type: Gateway Donor Vector
Growth in bacteria
  Bacterial resistance: Kanamycin, 50 μg/mL
  Growth temperature: 37°C
  Growth strain: DH5alpha
  Copy number: High Copy
Gene/Insert
  Gene/Insert name: CG10209 (alt names: FBgn0033971; CG10209)
  Species: D. melanogaster (fly)
  Insert size (bp): 1503
  Entrez Gene: CG10209 (a.k.a. Dmel_CG10209, Dmel\CG10209)
  Cloning method: Gateway Cloning
  Sequencing primers: 5′ M13F; 3′ M13R
Terms and licenses: Academic/Nonprofit Terms; Industry Terms: Not Available to Industry
Depositor comments: Please note that the ORFs in this collection were cloned open-ended (without a stop codon).
How to cite: KHBD00386 was a gift from Bart Deplancke (Addgene plasmid # 34499 ; http://n2t.net/addgene:34499 ; RRID:Addgene_34499)
