[The description below was written by a language model from this plasmid's Addgene catalogue record.]
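Description:
KHBD00386 is a Gateway entry-type clone built in the pDONR221 donor vector backbone (Invitrogen) and carrying the open reading frame of the Drosophila melanogaster gene CG10209 (FBgn0033971). The insert is recorded as 1503 bp in a backbone of 2536 bp excluding the insert, and it was introduced by Gateway recombination cloning. In this system a PCR product flanked by att sites recombines into the donor vector, so that the resulting clone holds the ORF between recombination sites and can pass it on to compatible destination vectors in a second recombination step. The plasmid is maintained in E. coli as a high-copy construct under kanamycin selection. M13 forward and reverse primer sites flanking the insert are listed for sequencing.

No promoter, tag or reporter is recorded for this plasmid, which fits its role as a shuttle clone rather than an expression construct; expression depends on the destination vector chosen. The depositor notes that ORFs in this collection were cloned open-ended, without a stop codon. This allows in-frame C-terminal fusions after transfer, but a stop codon must then be supplied by the destination vector. The associated publication describes automated screening of protein–DNA interactions at Drosophila regulatory elements, suggesting the clone belongs to an ORF resource assembled for that purpose. The record does not state the function of the CG10209 product, and no feature table was provided, so the exact att sites and other backbone elements cannot be confirmed here.
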