>Addgene plasmid #34499 | KHBD00386 | depositor partial sequence | sequence record 41066 | KHBD00386 sequence 1503 bps
ATGGATCGAGTGACCAAGCCGCAGAAGAAGATGCTCATCACACTGCTGCGGGAAACCAAGTACATGGAGG
GCAAAAAGGAGAAGGAGTGGTATTGGGAGAAGATCCAAGCGGCCCTTAATACTATTGGTCCCAAGAAGAC
GATTATTCAGTGGAAAAAGTGCTGGCGCGATATGCGACTGACCACAAGGAAAAAGCTGGCGGAACTGAAG
CGCTGTCAACTCTCTGGAGGATCTCCACCACCGGGGATCGAACTAAACCAGGAGGACAACGATATCATCG
ACATTGTGGGCACCGAGTACTTCTACGAGGAGATGAATGGTGAGCTCAAGGCGGAGAACTTCTTGACCGG
CTTGGACTACGCCCCGGAGCATCTGTGCGATGCTATTCTCACGGCAGCAGTGGGCCATCACCAGCACAAT
ATGCAGCACCAGAAGGATCCGCAATCGCATGCAGGGCAACAGCAGCAGCAGGATCATCACACCAACGATG
GCGAAACCAATGATGCTCCTGGATCAAGCAATGGTGGCTCATATCAGGGACACCCAGTATCCCAGTTGCA
GGCGCACAATGGCAGCGGTGGAGGAGGCGAGCATAGCGGCGGTGGTCAATCCCACTCCGGAATGCTCCAG
CACCCTGCTTTTCACGGTGGCTTGCATCCACACCTGTTGAGGCGCCAGCATGGAAGTGGATCACTATCCA
GAGAGTCGCCATTTGAGGAGAAGCTTCTGCAGTTCATGCAGGATGCATTTCCAAAAAAGAGCAAGAAGCG
CAAGAACCGGGATCCCGACAAGCTGTTCCTCTTATCCCTGTACGAAGAGATCAAGAGAGTTCCGGAGGAG
ATACGCCTTGATGTAAAGTCCGAACTAATGCAGATACTGAAGAAGTATCAGAAGAAGTCGCCTGTCAAAG
CGGAGAAGCCCGCGCCCTCCTCTACGTCAACCTCCTCAAAACTCAGCTCTAGCAGCAGTGGCAGTAGCAC
GGTGACTACTCACTTGTCCCACAGCATGTACCAGTTGCAAAAGAAATACGAAAAGGGCGAGCGTGAACCA
TCGCCTCAATCACAGGTAGAGCGAGTAGCATCTGCAGGCGCAGTTGCTGTGCCCATTCATACCTCCCAGC
AGCTGCCTCTTTTCCAACTTCAGAAGAAGTACGAGGAGAACAGCGTGGAGAAGGTTCATCAGCAGCAACA
GCAACAGCAAAGCGAGCAACGCAAGCATGTGGAGGCCGCTCAGGCCCTTCATGCTGCCCACCAGCAACCG
CCTCCACCGCCACCCAATGAGCACCTGCACCACCCCCAGATGGCCCACAACATCATGTTTCCGCTGGGAC
AGCTTCGCAACGAGCAGCCGACCGCACAGCAACACCAGCATGGCCACAATCCCCACCAGCAACAGCAACA
GCATCCCCACCAGCAGCAGCAACAGGGACAGCAACACCATCCGCCAACGATCTTCGGATCGACCGCCAGC
GAACGGCCTACAATGTCCTACGAAAATGTCGGA
