>Addgene plasmid #34499 | KHBD00386 | addgene partial sequence | sequence record 42268 | M13-Rev 5'-CAGGAAACAGCTATGACC-3'
GATTTTATTTTGACTGATAGTGACCTGTTCGTTGCAACAAATTGATAAGCAATGCTTTCTTATAATGCCA
ACTTTGTACAAGAAAGTTGGCAATCCGACATTTTCGTAGGACATTGTAGGCCGTTCGCTGGCGGTCGATC
CGAAGATCGTTGGCGGATGGTGTTGCTGTCCCTGTTGCTGCTGCTGGTGGGGATGCTGTTGCTGTTGCTG
GTGGGGATTGTGGCCATGCTGGTGTTGCTGTGCGGTCGGCTGCTCGTTGCGAAGCTGTCCCAGCGGAAAC
ATGATGTTGTGGGCCATCTGGGGGTGGTGCAGGTGCTCATTGGGTGGCGGTGGAGGCGGTTGCTGGTGGG
CAGCATGAAGGGCCTGAGCGGCCTCCACATGCTTGCGTTGCTCGCTTTGCTGTTGCTGTTGCTGCTGATG
AACCTTCTCCACGCTGTTCTCCTCGTACTTCTTCTGAAGTTGGAAAAGAGGCAGCTGCTGGGAGGTATGA
ATGGGCACAGCAACTGCGCCTGCAGATGCTACTCGCTCTACCTGTGATTGAGGCGATGGTTCACGCTCGC
CCTTTTCGTATTTCTTTTGCAACTGGTACATGCTGTGGGACAAGTGAGTAGTCACCGTGCTACTGCCACT
GCTGCTAGAGCTGAGTTTTGA
